LOCUS       Exported 7437 bp ds-DNA circular SYN 12-MAY-2021
DEFINITION  Targeting expression to neuronal and glial cell types in mice,
            non-human primates, and human retina.
ACCESSION   .
VERSION     .
KEYWORDS    pAAV-ProA5-GCaMP6s
SOURCE      synthetic DNA construct
  ORGANISM  synthetic DNA construct
REFERENCE   1 (bases 1 to 7437)
  AUTHORS   Juttner J, Szabo A, Gross-Scherf B, Morikawa RK, Rompani SB, Hantz
            P, Szikra T, Esposti F, Cowan CS, Bharioke A, Patino-Alvarez CP,
            Keles O, Kusnyerik A, Azoulay T, Hartl D, Krebs AR, Schubeler D,
            Hajdu RI, Lukats A, Nemeth J, Nagy ZZ, Wu KC, Wu RH, Xiang L, Fang
            XL, Jin ZB, Goldblum D, Hasler PW, Scholl HPN, Krol J, Roska B
  TITLE     Targeting neuronal and glial cell types with synthetic promoter AAVs
            in mice, non-human primates and humans.
  JOURNAL   Nat Neurosci. 2019 Jul 8. pii: 10.1038/s41593-019-0431-2. doi:
            10.1038/s41593-019-0431-2.
  PUBMED    31285614
REFERENCE   2 (bases 1 to 7437)
  AUTHORS   .
  TITLE     Direct Submission
  JOURNAL   Exported May 12, 2021 from SnapGene Server 1.1.58
            http://www.snapgene.com
FEATURES             Location/Qualifiers
     source          1..7437
                     /organism="synthetic DNA construct"
                     /mol_type="other DNA"
     regulatory      2039..2048
                     /regulatory_class="other"
                     /note="vertebrate consensus sequence for strong initiation
                     of translation (Kozak, 1987)"
     CDS             2045..3397
                     /codon_start=1
                     /product="improved fluorescent protein-based calcium sensor
                     (Chen et al., 2013)"
                     /label=GCaMP6s
                     /translation="MGSHHHHHHGMASMTGGQQMGRDLYDDDDKDLATMVDSSRRKWNK
                     TGHAVRAIGRLSSLENVYIKADKQKNGIKANFHIRHNIEDGGVQLAYHYQQNTPIGDGP
                     VLLPDNHYLSVQSKLSKDPNEKRDHMVLLEFVTAAGITLGMDELYKGGTGGSMVSKGEE
                     LFTGVVPILVELDGDVNGHKFSVSGEGEGDATYGKLTLKFICTTGKLPVPWPTLVTTLT
                     YGVQCFSRYPDHMKQHDFFKSAMPEGYIQERTIFFKDDGNYKTRAEVKFEGDTLVNRIE
                     LKGIDFKEDGNILGHKLEYNLPDQLTEEQIAEFKEAFSLFDKDGDGTITTKELGTVMRS
                     LGQNPTEAELQDMINEVDADGDGTIDFPEFLTMMARKMKYRDTEEEIREAFGVFDKDGN
                     GYISAAELRHVMTNLGEKLTDEEVDEMIREADIDGDGQVNYEEFVQMMTAK"
     regulatory      2141..2150
                     /regulatory_class="other"
                     /note="vertebrate consensus sequence for strong initiation
                     of translation (Kozak, 1987)"
     primer_bind     2431..2452
                     /label=EGFP-C
                     /note="EGFP, forward primer"
     primer_bind     complement(2558..2579)
                     /label=EGFP-N
                     /note="EGFP, reverse primer"
     primer_bind     complement(2819..2838)
                     /label=EXFP-R
                     /note="For distinguishing EGFP variants, reverse primer"
     misc_feature    3434..4022
                     /label=WPRE
                     /note="woodchuck hepatitis virus posttranscriptional
                     regulatory element"
     primer_bind     complement(3487..3507)
                     /label=WPRE-R
                     /note="WPRE, reverse primer"
     CDS             complement(3905..3916)
                     /codon_start=1
                     /product="Factor Xa recognition and cleavage site"
                     /label=Factor Xa site
                     /translation="IEGR"
     polyA_signal    4054..4530
                     /label=hGH poly(A) signal
                     /note="human growth hormone polyadenylation signal"
     primer_bind     complement(4253..4272)
                     /label=hGH-PA-R
                     /note="Human growth hormone terminator, reverse primer"
     repeat_region   4570..4710
                     /label=AAV2 ITR
                     /note="inverted terminal repeat of adeno-associated virus
                     serotype 2"
     repeat_region   4570..4699
                     /label=AAV2 ITR
     rep_origin      4785..5240
                     /direction=RIGHT
                     /label=f1 ori
                     /note="f1 bacteriophage origin of replication; arrow
                     indicates direction of (+) strand synthesis"
     primer_bind     complement(4872..4891)
                     /label=F1ori-R
                     /note="F1 origin, reverse primer"
     primer_bind     5082..5103
                     /label=F1ori-F
                     /note="F1 origin, forward primer"
     primer_bind     complement(5257..5276)
                     /label=pRS-marker
                     /note="pRS vectors, use to sequence yeast selectable
                     marker"
     primer_bind     5376..5398
                     /label=pGEX 3'
                     /note="pGEX vectors, reverse primer"
     primer_bind     complement(5436..5454)
                     /label=pBRforEco
                     /note="pBR322 vectors, upsteam of EcoRI site, forward
                     primer"
     promoter        5522..5626
                     /gene="bla"
                     /label=AmpR promoter
     CDS             5627..6487
                     /codon_start=1
                     /gene="bla"
                     /product="beta-lactamase"
                     /label=AmpR
                     /note="confers resistance to ampicillin, carbenicillin, and
                     related antibiotics"
                     /translation="MSIQHFRVALIPFFAAFCLPVFAHPETLVKVKDAEDQLGARVGYI
                     ELDLNSGKILESFRPEERFPMMSTFKVLLCGAVLSRIDAGQEQLGRRIHYSQNDLVEYS
                     PVTEKHLTDGMTVRELCSAAITMSDNTAANLLLTTIGGPKELTAFLHNMGDHVTRLDRW
                     EPELNEAIPNDERDTTMPVAMATTLRKLLTGELLTLASRQQLIDWMEADKVAGPLLRSA
                     LPAGWFIADKSGAGERGSRGIIAALGPDGKPSRIVVIYTTGSQATMDERNRQIAEIGAS
                     LIKHW"
     primer_bind     complement(5845..5864)
                     /label=Amp-R
                     /note="Ampicillin resistance gene, reverse primer"
     rep_origin      6658..7246
                     /direction=RIGHT
                     /label=ori
                     /note="high-copy-number ColE1/pMB1/pBR322/pUC origin of
                     replication"
     primer_bind     7147..7166
                     /label=pBR322ori-F
                     /note="pBR322 origin, forward primer"
     repeat_region   7308..7437
                     /label=AAV2 ITR (alternate)
                     /note="Functional equivalent of wild-type AAV2 ITR"
ORIGIN
        1 gcggccgcac gcgtggtgcc caggcagtgg gagcagggct gaccagagtt ctgcagagat
       61 tgcctggagg ccttcctgga agaagagatc ctggcaccgc acaaagagaa gcacaggctt
      121 tccagggctg aggagaggga ggtcaagtga ggcccaggtg cccctgcctg agcctgtgtc
      181 cccagaaacc tcctctccct ctcatcaccc ccacatcctc cctgccactc cccgcagctc
      241 cctgtggcca agtgcactgc agcactcggc tctgctccac aaacggtctg ctccactcca
      301 ggaaggccac ctcctccccc cccccccacc tccggctgtc accactcacc gctctagcct
      361 ccagggggtg gggaccccag agctggacac accccatcga agccccacag ctcagccagc
      421 cggacagact cacggtcgga ctcaagaccc cggagccctg aggtgggcag cgcgccaggg
      481 ttcctcgcag cctcttcaag gtcagtgcaa gttgggtgtg cagccctttg gagcctttga
      541 ggtctgtggg actcagctca gaaccctcat cccagaccac gagccccaag gtgggcttca
      601 ctccaggtgc acctgagcca agtgctgggc aaagggcgcc caggtccaca gtcagcacag
      661 gtccaggggt ccatcaggag gggccccagg ctgggggcca accccttgct gaggcctctt
      721 tggggacact ccccaccggc catggggagc taaaattgga aagtggcgag tgggaggcag
      781 ctgacacagc tattttgtgc gctcttcatc cgctccggtt tcactctcct gctccactaa
      841 cctgatcctg tgcttccctc ccccaccctg ccgatgaaga ggtgtctcag ccctccagcc
      901 acagtgcaga ggctgctcag gagggccagg ccgggagcga gcagggccag cgtggtctgg
      961 tctgagccgg gactcaccag gagcacctgc ccttcagaga agctcactgg atggcctccc
     1021 gggtccctga ccctttgtga cccacacctc tctgtcagtg tagcaaggag cggcctccca
     1081 gagccccaac tacagggctg gaggagacag atctgcaact gggagatctt gggttgggag
     1141 agatggggtg accctaccca tctccaaaag ggcactgcac cgtgttcccc tttccctcgg
     1201 ttccaggtct ggacctaagc aaccactgga agactggcgg ccaggctgaa gagggtggga
     1261 ggggcttagg tactggccca gaccccaggg atggcccagc agggtagcca gagggagtga
     1321 ccagacacat cctggacttg ataccagtca gcaccttgga cagcagccag caccctccca
     1381 gttgctgcct ggccctgcct ggtccagctc tggccactct ggggcctcaa agagcccaac
     1441 atccagcctg cagcaagagc ttagactaca cagcacttca agggggacag tgggtgaaca
     1501 caggcaggga cctgagataa aacagactca cggcttggcg gaggaatgga gtcagcagag
     1561 cccggagttg agcgagtctg ggaagttagt gctagaggag ttcacgggat ctcaggggac
     1621 ctcgtgggca gggctttgct gaggttaaga gaggctcact gtgagacggg agaactgaca
     1681 gagtcttcca ccatgggaaa gaccccatgg ttggggaagt cttgcaggaa cagtttggtg
     1741 tcccaaactt gtcagcccat cagagaggta tgaaggagag gaagctagtc tgtgcgaagt
     1801 ctgggctttg gagaatcttc aaaggaagca agattgagag ctgcagagga aaggaagaag
     1861 gtgtctgggt gtgttggggg gggtagattt actgacagca tccccagggg atggctgagt
     1921 ggaccagtct cctcagaggg tccaccaggg gaggcgaggc aaggctggga ctgggggttc
     1981 tcactcatgc ttctccttca gccctctcca ggccggatcc tgtacaccgc gggctagcgc
     2041 caccatgggt tctcatcatc atcatcatca tggtatggcc agcatgactg gtggacagca
     2101 aatgggtcgg gatctgtacg acgatgacga taaggatctc gccaccatgg tggactcatc
     2161 acgtcgtaag tggaataaga caggtcacgc agtcagagct ataggtcggc tgagctcact
     2221 cgagaacgtc tatatcaagg ccgacaagca gaagaacggc atcaaggcga acttccacat
     2281 ccgccacaac atcgaggacg gcggcgtgca gctcgcctac cactaccagc agaacacccc
     2341 catcggcgac ggccccgtgc tgctgcccga caaccactac ctgagcgtgc agtccaaact
     2401 ttcgaaagac cccaacgaga agcgcgatca catggtcctg ctggagttcg tgaccgccgc
     2461 cgggatcact ctcggcatgg acgagctgta taagggcggt accggaggga gcatggtgag
     2521 caagggcgag gagctgttca ccggggtggt gcccatcctg gtcgagctgg acggcgacgt
     2581 aaacggccac aagttcagcg tgtccggcga gggtgagggc gatgccacct acggcaagct
     2641 gaccctgaag ttcatctgca ccaccggcaa gctgcccgtg ccctggccca ccctcgtgac
     2701 caccctgacc tacggcgtgc agtgcttcag ccgctacccc gaccacatga agcagcacga
     2761 cttcttcaag tccgccatgc ccgaaggcta catccaggag cgcaccatct tcttcaagga
     2821 cgacggcaac tacaagaccc gcgccgaggt gaagttcgag ggcgacaccc tggtgaaccg
     2881 catcgagctg aagggcatcg acttcaagga ggacggcaac atcctggggc acaagctgga
     2941 gtacaacctg ccggaccaac tgactgaaga gcagatcgca gaatttaaag aggctttctc
     3001 cctatttgac aaggacgggg atgggacaat aacaaccaag gagctgggga cggtgatgcg
     3061 gtctctgggg cagaacccca cagaagcaga gctgcaggac atgatcaatg aagtagatgc
     3121 cgacggtgac ggcacaatcg acttccctga gttcctgaca atgatggcaa gaaaaatgaa
     3181 atacagggac acggaagaag aaattagaga agcgttcggt gtgtttgata aggatggcaa
     3241 tggctacatc agtgcagcag agcttcgcca cgtgatgaca aaccttggag agaagttaac
     3301 agatgaagag gttgatgaaa tgatcaggga agcagacatc gacggggatg gtcaggtaaa
     3361 ctacgaagag tttgtgcaaa tgatgacagc gaagtgagtc gacagatctg aattcgatat
     3421 caagcttatc gataatcaac ctctggatta caaaatttgt gaaagattga ctggtattct
     3481 taactatgtt gctcctttta cgctatgtgg atacgctgct ttaatgcctt tgtatcatgc
     3541 tattgcttcc cgtatggctt tcattttctc ctccttgtat aaatcctggt tgctgtctct
     3601 ttatgaggag ttgtggcccg ttgtcaggca acgtggcgtg gtgtgcactg tgtttgctga
     3661 cgcaaccccc actggttggg gcattgccac cacctgtcag ctcctttccg ggactttcgc
     3721 tttccccctc cctattgcca cggcggaact catcgccgcc tgccttgccc gctgctggac
     3781 aggggctcgg ctgttgggca ctgacaattc cgtggtgttg tcggggaaat catcgtcctt
     3841 tccttggctg ctcgcctatg ttgccacctg gattctgcgc gggacgtcct tctgctacgt
     3901 cccttcggcc ctcaatccag cggaccttcc ttcccgcggc ctgctgccgg ctctgcggcc
     3961 tcttccgcgt cttcgccttc gccctcagac gagtcggatc tccctttggg ccgcctcccc
     4021 gcatcgatac cgagcgctgc tcgagagatc tacgggtggc atccctgtga cccctcccca
     4081 gtgcctctcc tggccctgga agttgccact ccagtgccca ccagccttgt cctaataaaa
     4141 ttaagttgca tcattttgtc tgactaggtg tccttctata atattatggg gtggaggggg
     4201 gtggtatgga gcaaggggca agttgggaag acaacctgta gggcctgcgg ggtctattgg
     4261 gaaccaagct ggagtgcagt ggcacaatct tggctcactg caatctccgc ctcctgggtt
     4321 caagcgattc tcctgcctca gcctcccgag ttgttgggat tccaggcatg catgaccagg
     4381 ctcagctaat ttttgttttt ttggtagaga cggggtttca ccatattggc caggctggtc
     4441 tccaactcct aatctcaggt gatctaccca ccttggcctc ccaaattgct gggattacag
     4501 gcgtgaacca ctgctccctt ccctgtcctt ctgattttgt aggtaaccac gtgcggaccg
     4561 agcggccgca ggaaccccta gtgatggagt tggccactcc ctctccgcgc gctcgctcgc
     4621 tcactgaggc cgggcgacca aaggtcgccc gacgcccggg ctttgcccgg gcggcctcag
     4681 tgagcgagcg agcgcgcagc tgcctgcagg ggcgcctgat gcggtatttt ctccttacgc
     4741 atctgtgcgg tatttcacac cgcatannnn nnnnnnnnnn nnnnnnnnnn nnnnnnnnnn
     4801 nnnnnnnnnn nnnnnnnnnn nnnnnnnnnn nnnnnnnnnn nnnnnnnnnn nnnnnnnnnn
     4861 ntnnnnnnnn nnnnnnnnnn nnnnnnnnnn nnnnnnnnnn nnnnnnnncn nnnnnnnnnn
     4921 nnnnnnnnnn nnnnnnnnnn nnnnnnnnnn nnnnnnnnnn nnnnnnnnnn nnnnnnnnnn
     4981 nnnnnnnnnn nnnnnnnnnn nnnnnnnnnn nnnnnnnnnn nnnnnnnnnn nnnnnnnnnn
     5041 nnnnnnnnnn cctttgacgt tggagtccac gttctttaat agtggactct tgttccaaac
     5101 tggaacaaca ctcaactcta tctcgggcta ttcttttgat ttataaggga ttttgccgat
     5161 ttcggtctat tggttaaaaa atgagctgat ttaacaaaaa tttaacgcga attttaacaa
     5221 aatattaacg tttacaattt tatggtgcac tctcagtaca atctgctctg atgccgcata
     5281 gttaagccag ccccgacacc cgccaacacc cgctgacgcg ccctgacggg cttgtctgct
     5341 cccggcatcc gcttacagac aagctgtgac cgtctccggg agctgcatgt gtcagaggtt
     5401 ttcaccgtca tcaccgaaac gcgcgagacg aaagggcctc gtgatacgcc tatttttata
     5461 ggttaatgtc atgataataa tggtttctta gacgtcaggt ggcacttttc ggggaaatgt
     5521 gcgcggaacc cctatttgtt tatttttcta aatacattca aatatgtatc cgctcatgag
     5581 acaataaccc tgataaatgc ttcaataata ttgaaaaagg aagagtatga gtattcaaca
     5641 tttccgtgtc gcccttattc ccttttttgc ggcattttgc cttcctgttt ttgctcaccc
     5701 agaaacgctg gtgaaagtaa aagatgctga agatcagttg ggtgcacgag tgggttacat
     5761 cgaactggat ctcaacagcg gtaagatcct tgagagtttt cgccccgaag aacgttttcc
     5821 aatgatgagc acttttaaag ttctgctatg tggcgcggta ttatcccgta ttgacgccgg
     5881 gcaagagcaa ctcggtcgcc gcatacacta ttctcagaat gacttggttg agtactcacc
     5941 agtcacagaa aagcatctta cggatggcat gacagtaaga gaattatgca gtgctgccat
     6001 aaccatgagt gataacactg cggccaactt acttctgaca acgatcggag gaccgaagga
     6061 gctaaccgct tttttgcaca acatggggga tcatgtaact cgccttgatc gttgggaacc
     6121 ggagctgaat gaagccatac caaacgacga gcgtgacacc acgatgcctg tagcaatggc
     6181 aacaacgttg cgcaaactat taactggcga actacttact ctagcttccc ggcaacaatt
     6241 aatagactgg atggaggcgg ataaagttgc aggaccactt ctgcgctcgg cccttccggc
     6301 tggctggttt attgctgata aatctggagc cggtgagcgt gggtctcgcg gtatcattgc
     6361 agcactgggg ccagatggta agccctcccg tatcgtagtt atctacacga cggggagtca
     6421 ggcaactatg gatgaacgaa atagacagat cgctgagata ggtgcctcac tgattaagca
     6481 ttggtaactg tcagaccaag tttactcata tatactttag attgatttaa aacttcattt
     6541 ttaatttaaa aggatctagg tgaagatcct ttttgataat ctcatgacca aaatccctta
     6601 acgtgagttt tcgttccact gagcgtcaga ccccgtagaa aagatcaaag gatcttcttg
     6661 agatcctttt tttctgcgcg taatctgctg cttgcaaaca aaaaaaccac cgctaccagc
     6721 ggtggtttgt ttgccggatc aagagctacc aactcttttt ccgaaggtaa ctggcttcag
     6781 cagagcgcag ataccaaata ctgttcttct agtgtagccg tagttaggcc accacttcaa
     6841 gaactctgta gcaccgccta catacctcgc tctgctaatc ctgttaccag tggctgctgc
     6901 cagtggcgat aagtcgtgtc ttaccgggtt ggactcaaga cgatagttac cggataaggc
     6961 gcagcggtcg ggctgaacgg ggggttcgtg cacacagccc agcttggagc gaacgaccta
     7021 caccgaactg agatacctac agcgtgagct atgagaaagc gccacgcttc ccgaagggag
     7081 aaaggcggac aggtatccgg taagcggcag ggtcggaaca ggagagcgca cgagggagct
     7141 tccaggggga aacgcctggt atctttatag tcctgtcggg tttcgccacc tctgacttga
     7201 gcgtcgattt ttgtgatgct cgtcaggggg gcggagccta tggaaaaacg ccagcaacgc
     7261 ggccttttta cggttcctgg ccttttgctg gccttttgct cacatgtcct gcaggcagct
     7321 gcgcgctcgc tcgctcactg aggccgcccg ggcgtcgggc gacctttggt cgcccggcct
     7381 cagtgagcga gcgagcgcgc agagagggag tggccaactc catcactagg ggttcct
//
