[The description below was written by a language model from this plasmid's Addgene catalogue record and the feature table of its GenBank file.]
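Description:
pAAV-ProA5-GCaMP6s is a 7,437 bp circular AAV transfer plasmid built on a pAAV backbone, designed to package a cell-type-targeted calcium indicator cassette into recombinant adeno-associated virus. It is maintained in bacteria through a high-copy ColE1/pUC-type origin and selected with ampicillin via the bla (beta-lactamase) gene under its own promoter. An f1 phage origin is also present in the backbone. The record lists a recombination-deficient stable strain for growth, a common choice for protecting the repeat-rich ITRs from rearrangement.

The payload sits between two AAV2 inverted terminal repeats, one annotated as an alternate but functionally equivalent form, which supply the cis signals for genome replication and encapsidation when rep, cap and helper functions are provided in trans. Expression is driven by ProA5, a synthetic promoter named in the catalogue entry. It is not annotated in the feature table, but presumably lies in the roughly 2 kb unannotated stretch between the upstream ITR and the coding sequence. A Kozak consensus precedes the GCaMP6s open reading frame, which encodes a GFP-based, genetically encoded calcium sensor whose fluorescence rises with intracellular calcium. Downstream, a WPRE enhances transcript stability and expression, and a human growth hormone polyadenylation signal terminates the transcript. The short annotated Factor Xa site falls within the WPRE on the opposite strand and is most likely an incidental sequence match.

The construct belongs to a series of synthetic-promoter AAVs intended to restrict transgene expression to particular neuronal and glial cell types in the retina of mice, non-human primates and humans. This one would allow calcium imaging of activity in the targeted cells. The record does not state which cell type ProA5 labels.
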