Addgene plasmid #126003: pAAV-ProA5-GCaMP6s
Purpose: Targeting expression to neuronal and glial cell types in mice, non-human primates, and human retina
Depositing lab: Botond Roska. Depositing organization: Friedrich Miescher Institute for Biomedical Research. Publication: Targeting neuronal and glial cell types with synthetic promoter AAVs in mice, non-human primates and humans. Juttner J, Szabo A, Gross-Scherf B, Morikawa RK, Rompani SB, Hantz P, Szikra T, Esposti F, Cowan CS, Bharioke A, Patino-Alvarez CP, Keles O, Kusnyerik A, Azoulay T, Hartl D, Krebs AR, Schubeler D, Hajdu RI, Lukats A, Nemeth J, Nagy ZZ, Wu KC, Wu RH, Xiang L, Fang XL, Jin ZB, Goldblum D, Hasler PW, Scholl HPN, Krol J, Roska B. Nat Neurosci. 2019 Jul 8. pii: 10.1038/s41593-019-0431-2. doi: 10.1038/s41593-019-0431-2. PubMed 31285614.
Backbone
  Vector backbone: pAAV
  Vector type: AAV
Growth in bacteria
  Bacterial resistance: Ampicillin, 100 μg/mL
  Growth temperature: 37°C
  Growth strain: NEB Stable
  Copy number: High Copy
Gene/Insert
  Gene/Insert name: GCaMP6s
  Species: Synthetic
  Promoter: ProA5
  Cloning method: Restriction Enzyme; 5′ cloning site Unknown (unknown if destroyed); 3′ cloning site Unknown (unknown if destroyed)
Terms and licenses: Academic/Nonprofit Terms; Industry Terms: Not Available to Industry
Depositor comments: Please visit https://www.biorxiv.org/content/early/2018/10/04/434720.full.pdf for BioRxiv preprint
How to cite: pAAV-ProA5-GCaMP6s was a gift from Botond Roska (Addgene plasmid # 126003 ; http://n2t.net/addgene:126003 ; RRID:Addgene_126003)
